>Addgene plasmid #34332 | KHBD00179 | depositor partial sequence | sequence record 40899 | KHBD00179 sequence 1410 bps
ATGATGACGACCGACTTCGCGGGCAGCCAGTTCGTGTCCAGCAATCCCAACACCAGCTGTAGTGCATCCC
GCTGGCTAACGGAGGAGGTCTTTAAACTAATCGAAATTGTGCAGCGCGACGAGGCCATCTACAATCCGAG
GCACAAATACTACTTTTGCCGCCCGTACGTGGAGAACTTTTGGCGCGAGGTGGATTTGAAGCTGGAAAAG
AATCCGGGCGCCAGTCTGGCCAAGTGGACCAATTTGCGCATCTCGTTCCGACGAGAGTACACCAACTATC
TGGAGGAAAAGGTGCCACCCTGCTGGTCCTACTTCGACCGCATGTTCTTTCTGCATCCGTATCTACGCAA
GAAGCACCAGCAGCCCAAATCGCTGGACACACAGGTGCAGGACGCCCTGGCACACCTCTCGAACCTTTCT
AGTCGTATGCAGCGTGAGCGTTCAGTGACCATTCCGGGCAGCAGCAGTATTGGTGGCCAGCCCACGCCCT
CCGCCCACCAGTCACCACCTGCACAGCAGCTGGACAACTATCTGGACTACTTTGACGAGGCGGAACACAA
CAACTCCGAGCTGGATGACATCATGGAGGAGGAGCAGCAGCGCAACAGTCGTTACCACGGCCAGTTGGAC
GGCAACGACATTAAGTCGGAGTGCGAGGAGCCGGTGGATGACTACGAACAAGAGGCGCACGAGCCCGAGG
AGGATGAACAGGATGACCAGGACCTACACAAGATGGCGCCTACTTCTAGCTCTTCATCGGCGGAGGCCCA
GCGTCGTTATGCCAACCAGCATTCACACGCCAGCCGAATGCTTCCGGGTCGCCTCCAAATGCGCACCTAC
CATGACGAGATGCGTGGCGCTATTCGTCCGCGTTCCCAGGAACTCCAAGCTCCAACTGCAGCAGTGGCCG
GGGTCAACTACTCCGCACAGCCGACTGCCCATCCAAACATTTCGTTTGTGCGACCTACTTTCAGCAAGCC
CGTGGATTTGGTTAGCACTACAACGCACGCCGGAGGCGGAGGAGGAGGAGGTGTTCCAGGAACTGCTGGC
TTATCCGAAGCGGAACTGCCCACACCATCCACTGCGGCCGTGGCCACCCCGATGGCGCCCAGTAGTAGTG
TTAGTGCCAGCAGTAGCAGTAGCTACTTGAGTCAACGGCATGGGCACAACCATATGCATGGAGGACATCC
ACAGGTGCCGCCGTCAGCGCTTCCTCTGCGTTTGGAAGCCAACAACGCGTCCGGCGGATCCGTGTCCAAC
GGCGGTGCGGAGCTGTGCGACTGCAAGACCGATCCGGATGCCATGTTTCTGATGAGCCTGCTGCCCGACA
TCCAAAAGCTGAACGGCCGTGATCGCGGCAAGATAAAGATAGCCTTCCAGAACATCCTGCAGGACTACCT
GTATCCGGAT
