>Addgene plasmid #34332 | KHBD00179 | addgene partial sequence | sequence record 42014 | M13-Rev 5'-CAGGAAACAGCTATGACC-3'
TTTTATTTTGACTGATAGTGACCTGTTCGTTGCAACAAATTGATAAGCAATGCTTTCTTATAATGCCAAC
TTTGTACAAGAAAGTTGGCAAATCCGGATACAGGTAGTCCTGCAGGATGTTCTGGAAGGCTATCTTTATC
TTGCCGCGATCACGGCCGTTCAGCTTTTGGATGTCGGGCAGCAGGCTCATCAGAAACATGGCATCCGGAT
CGGTCTTGCAGTCGCACAGCTCCGCACCGCCGTTGGACACGGATCCGCCGGACGCGTTGTTGGCTTCCAA
ACGCAGAGGAAGCGCTGACGGCGGCACCTGTGGATGTCCTCCATGCATATGGTTGTGCCCATGCCGTTGA
CTCAAGTAGCTACTGCTACTGCTGGCACTAACACTACTACTGGGCGCCATCGGGGTGGCCACGGCCGCAG
TGGATGGTGTGGGCAGTTCCGCTTCGGATAAGCCAGCAGTTCCTGGAACACCTCCTCCTCCTCCGCCTCC
GGCGTGCGTTGTAGTGCTAACCAAATCCACGGGCTTGCTGAAAGTAGGTCGCACAAACGAAATGTTTGGA
TGGGCAGTCGGCTGTGCGGAGTAGTTGACCCCGGCCACTGCTGCAGTTGGAGCTTGGAGTTCCTGGGAAC
GCGGACGAATAGCGCCACGCATCTCGTCATGGTAGGTGCGCATTTGGAGGCGACCCGGAAGCATTCGGCT
