[The description below was written by a language model from this plasmid's Addgene catalogue record.]
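Description:
KHBD00179 is a Gateway entry-type clone built in the pDONR221 donor backbone, carrying the open reading frame of the Drosophila melanogaster gene CG6276 (FBgn0038316). The insert is about 1.4 kb in a backbone of roughly 2.5 kb. The plasmid is maintained in E. coli as a high-copy plasmid under kanamycin selection. No feature table accompanies the record, so individual elements such as the origin of replication and the recombination sites are not itemised. A pDONR221-derived clone made by Gateway cloning normally has its insert flanked by attL sites produced by the BP reaction. The M13 forward and reverse priming sites listed for sequencing lie on either side of the insert.

The plasmid is a shuttle for the coding sequence rather than an expression construct. The record lists no promoter, tag or reporter, and pDONR221 is not designed to drive expression of its insert. The depositor notes that the ORFs in this collection were cloned open-ended, without a stop codon. After LR recombination into a suitable destination vector, the CG6276 coding sequence can therefore be read through into a C-terminal fusion partner, and N-terminal fusions also remain possible. The destination vector supplies the promoter, the tags and, where needed, the termination codon.

The clone belongs to a collection linked to a study on automated screening of protein–DNA interactions at Drosophila regulatory elements. This suggests the ORF is meant to be transferred into vectors for such interaction assays, although the record does not name the destination vectors or describe the function of the CG6276 protein.
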