Addgene plasmid #34332: KHBD00179
Depositing lab: Bart Deplancke. Depositing organization: Swiss Federal Institute of Technology (EPFL). Publication: Automated protein-DNA interaction screening of Drosophila regulatory elements. Korneel Hens, Jean-Daniel Feuz, Alina Isakova, Antonina Lagovitina, Andreas Massouras, Julien Bryois, Patrick Callaerts, Susan E. Celniker, Bart Deplancke. Nat Methods. 2011 Oct 30;8(12):1065-70. 10.1038/nmeth.1763 PubMed 22037703.
Backbone
  Vector backbone: pDONR221
  Backbone manufacturer: Invitrogen
  Backbone size w/o insert (bp): 2536
  Vector type: Gateway Donor Vector
Growth in bacteria
  Bacterial resistance: Kanamycin, 50 μg/mL
  Growth temperature: 37°C
  Growth strain: DH5alpha
  Copy number: High Copy
Gene/Insert
  Gene/Insert name: CG6276 (alt names: FBgn0038316; CG6276)
  Species: D. melanogaster (fly)
  Insert size (bp): 1410
  Entrez Gene: CG6276 (a.k.a. Dmel_CG6276, Dmel\CG6276)
  Cloning method: Gateway Cloning
  Sequencing primers: 5′ M13F; 3′ M13R
Terms and licenses: Academic/Nonprofit Terms; Industry Terms: Not Available to Industry
Depositor comments: Please note that the ORFs in this collection were cloned open-ended (without a stop codon).
How to cite: KHBD00179 was a gift from Bart Deplancke (Addgene plasmid # 34332 ; http://n2t.net/addgene:34332 ; RRID:Addgene_34332)
